Addgene plasmid #138817: pPD112 VP16-ZF43(AAAR)
Purpose: Constitutive expression of VP16-ZF43(AAAR) under the CMV promoter.
Depositing lab: Joshua Leonard. Depositing organization: Northwestern University. Publication: The COMET toolkit for composing customizable genetic programs in mammalian cells. Donahue PS, Draut JW, Muldoon JJ, Edelstein HI, Bagheri N, Leonard JN. Nat Commun. 2020 Feb 7;11(1):779. doi: 10.1038/s41467-019-14147-5. PubMed 32034124.
Backbone
  Vector backbone: pPD005 pcDNA Golden Gate
  Vector type: Mammalian Expression, Synthetic Biology
Growth in bacteria
  Bacterial resistance: Ampicillin, 100 μg/mL
  Growth temperature: 37°C
  Growth strain: DH5alpha
  Copy number: High Copy
Gene/Insert
  Gene/Insert name: VP16-ZF43(AAAR)
  Species: Synthetic
  Mutation: R6A, R15A, R43A
  Promoter: CMV
  Tag / fusion protein: 3xFlag (N terminal on insert)
  Cloning method: Restriction Enzyme; 5′ cloning site NheI (not destroyed); 3′ cloning site NotI (not destroyed)
  Sequencing primers: 5′ CGCAAATGGGCGGTAGGCGTG; 3′ TAGAAGGCACAGTCGAGG
Terms and licenses: Academic/Nonprofit Terms; Industry Terms: Not Available to Industry
Depositor comments: Leonard Lab plasmid reference number: L1379
How to cite: pPD112 VP16-ZF43(AAAR) was a gift from Joshua Leonard (Addgene plasmid # 138817 ; http://n2t.net/addgene:138817 ; RRID:Addgene_138817)
