[The description below was written by a language model from this plasmid's Addgene catalogue record and pLannotate feature annotations shown in this document.]
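Description:
pPD112 VP16-ZF43(AAAR) is a mammalian expression plasmid of about 5 kb, built in the pPD005 pcDNA-derived Golden Gate backbone and belonging to the COMET toolkit of parts for composing synthetic genetic programs in mammalian cells. It is propagated in E. coli as a high-copy plasmid through a ColE1/pUC-type origin and selected with ampicillin via the β-lactamase gene and its native promoter. An f1 phage origin is also present. Downstream of the SV40 early promoter the annotation detects only a short fragment of a bleomycin-family resistance gene followed by the SV40 polyadenylation signal, so the feature table does not show an intact mammalian selection marker. This fits a construct meant for transient transfection, although the record does not say so.

The payload is a synthetic transcriptional activator cloned between NheI and NotI. The human CMV immediate-early enhancer and promoter drive constitutive expression of an N-terminal 3xFLAG tag fused to the herpes simplex virus VP16 activation domain and the engineered zinc finger DNA-binding domain ZF43, and the transcript ends at the bovine growth hormone polyadenylation signal. A T7 promoter lies just upstream of the coding region. The zinc finger portion is not annotated in the generated feature table, presumably because it is synthetic, but it would occupy the unannotated stretch between the VP16 segment and the bGH signal. The "AAAR" designation corresponds to the recorded R6A, R15A and R43A substitutions. Arginine-to-alanine changes of this kind are generally used to weaken zinc finger contacts with DNA and so tune binding affinity, though the record does not state their effect. The plasmid supplies a constitutively expressed, epitope-tagged ZF activator for use with promoters carrying matching ZF binding sites in engineered gene circuits.
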