Features (pLannotate 1.2.2; 21 found; start..end, strand, type, name):
     28..80      -  misc_feature   bom (fragment): basis of mobility region from pBR322
    235..614     +  enhancer       CMV enhancer: human cytomegalovirus immediate early enhancer
    615..818     +  promoter       CMV promoter: human cytomegalovirus (CMV) immediate early promoter
    814..847     +  LTR            5' LTR (truncated) (fragment): truncated 5' long terminal repeat (LTR) from HIV-1
    863..881     +  promoter       T7 promoter: promoter for bacteriophage T7 RNA polymerase
    952..975     +  CDS            3xFLAG (fragment): three tandem FLAG® epitope tags
   1039..1272    +  CDS            VP16_HHV11 (fragment): Experimental evidence at protein level: Swiss-Prot protein existence level 1. May play a role in the aggregation of tegument proteins around nucleocapsids during virus morphogenesis. From Human herpesvirus 1 (strain 17) (HHV-1) (Human herpes simplex virus 1).
   1599..1710    +  polyA_signal   bGH poly(A) signal: bovine growth hormone polyadenylation signal
   1827..1848    +  promoter       SV40 promoter (fragment): SV40 enhancer and early promoter
   1869..2297    +  rep_origin     f1 ori (sequence partly withheld): f1 bacteriophage origin of replication; arrow indicates direction of (+) strand synthesis
   2302..2324    +  promoter       SV40 promoter (fragment): SV40 enhancer and early promoter
   2325..2516    +  promoter       SV40 promoter: SV40 early promoter
   2543..2641    +  CDS            ble (fragment): BLE_KLEPN - Experimental evidence at protein level: Swiss-Prot protein existence level 1. Binding protein with a strong affinity to the bleomycin family of antibiotics. Binds to CL990; an antimitotic-antibiotic compound. From Klebsiella pneumoniae.
   2636..2757    +  polyA_signal   SV40 poly(A) signal: SV40 polyadenylation signal
   2830..2846    -  protein_bind   lac operator: The lac repressor binds to the lac operator to inhibit transcription in E. coli. This inhibition can be relieved by adding lactose or isopropyl-β-D-thiogalactopyranoside (IPTG). lac repressor encoded by lacI
   2854..2884    -  promoter       lac promoter: promoter for the E. coli lac operon
   2899..2920    -  protein_bind   CAP binding site: CAP binding activates transcription in the presence of cAMP. E. coli catabolite activator protein
   2933..3025    -  CDS            lacI (fragment): lac repressor; lacI; The lac repressor binds to the lac operator to inhibit transcription in E. coli. This inhibition can be relieved by adding lactose or isopropyl-β-D-thiogalactopyranoside (IPTG).
   3208..3796    -  rep_origin     ori: high-copy-number ColE1/pMB1/pBR322/pUC origin of replication
   3967..4827    -  CDS            AmpR: β-lactamase; bla; confers resistance to ampicillin, carbenicillin, and related antibiotics
   4828..4932    -  promoter       AmpR promoter: bla
>Addgene plasmid #138817 | pPD112 VP16-ZF43(AAAR) | addgene full sequence | sequence record 321490 | Addgene NGS Result
GACGGATCGGGAGATCTCCCGATCCCCTATGGTGCACTCTCAGTACAATCTGCTCTGATGCCGCATAGTT
AAGCCAGTATCTGCTCCCTGCTTGTGTGTTGGAGGTCGCTGAGTAGTGCGCGAGCAAAATTTAAGCTACA
ACAAGGCAAGGCTTGACCGACAATTGCATGAAGAATCTGCTTAGGGTTAGGCGTTTTGCGCTGCTTCGCG
ATGTACGGGCCAGATATACGCGTTGACATTGATTATTGACTAGTTATTAATAGTAATCAATTACGGGGTC
ATTAGTTCATAGCCCATATATGGAGTTCCGCGTTACATAACTTACGGTAAATGGCCCGCCTGGCTGACCG
CCCAACGACCCCCGCCCATTGACGTCAATAATGACGTATGTTCCCATAGTAACGCCAATAGGGACTTTCC
ATTGACGTCAATGGGTGGAGTATTTACGGTAAACTGCCCACTTGGCAGTACATCAAGTGTATCATATGCC
AAGTACGCCCCCTATTGACGTCAATGACGGTAAATGGCCCGCCTGGCATTATGCCCAGTACATGACCTTA
TGGGACTTTCCTACTTGGCAGTACATCTACGTATTAGTCATCGCTATTACCATGGTGATGCGGTTTTGGC
AGTACATCAATGGGCGTGGATAGCGGTTTGACTCACGGGGATTTCCAAGTCTCCACCCCATTGACGTCAA
TGGGAGTTTGTTTTGGCACCAAAATCAACGGGACTTTCCAAAATGTCGTAACAACTCCGCCCCATTGACG
CAAATGGGCGGTAGGCGTGTACGGTGGGAGGTCTATATAAGCAGAGCTCTCTGGCTAACTAGAGAACCCA
CTGCTTACTGGCTTATCGAAATTAATACGACTCACTATAGGGAGTCCCAAGCTGGCTAGCGCCACCATGG
ATTATAAGGATCACGATGGCGACTACAAGGACCACGATATTGACTACAAAGACGATGACGATAAAATGGC
TCCTAAGAAAAAGCGCAAAGTCGGTATCCATGGCGTTCCCGTCGACGGTGGACTGCAGGCCCCACCAACC
GATGTTTCTTTAGGTGATGAGTTACATTTGGACGGTGAGGACGTAGCTATGGCACATGCAGATGCCTTAG
ACGATTTTGACTTGGATATGTTAGGAGATGGAGATTCACCAGGACCTGGTTTCACACCACACGATTCAGC
TCCATACGGTGCTTTGGACATGGCCGATTTCGAATTTGAACAGATGTTTACTGATGCCTTGGGTATAGAC
GAATACGGTGGTGGAGCTAGACCCGGGGAGGCCCCCTTCCAGTGTCGCATTTGCATGGCGAACTTTTCGC
GCCAGGACAGGCTTGACAGGCATACCCGTACTCATACCGGTGAAAAACCGTTTCAGTGTCGGATCTGTAT
GGCAAATTTCTCCCAGAAGGAGCACTTGGCGGGGCATCTACGTACGCACACCGGCGAGAAGCCATTCCAA
TGCCGAATATGCATGCGCAACTTCAGTCGCCGCGACAACCTGAACCGGCACCTAAAAACCCACCTGAGAG
GATCTTAAGCGGCCGCTCGAGTCTAGAGGGCCCGTTTAAACCCGCTGATCAGCCTCGACTGTGCCTTCTA
GTTGCCAGCCATCTGTTGTTTGCCCCTCCCCCGTGCCTTCCTTGACCCTGGAAGGTGCCACTCCCACTGT
CCTTTCCTAATAAAATGAGGAAATTGCATCGCATTGTCTGAGTAGGTGTCATTCTATTCTGGGGGGTGGG
GTGGGGCAGGACAGCAAGGGGGAGGATTGGGAAGTCAATAGCAGGCATGCTGGGGATGCGGTGGGCTCTA
TGGCTTCTGAGGCGGAAAGAACCAGCTGGGGCTCTAGGGGGTATCCCC
[124 nt withheld, positions 1869-1992]
C
[91 nt withheld, positions 1994-2084]
A
[49 nt withheld, positions 2086-2134]
CCTTTGACGTTGGAGTCCACGTTCTTT
[37 nt withheld, positions 2162-2198]
ACCCTATCTCGGTCTATTCTTTTGATTTATAAGGGATTTTGCCGATTTCGGCCTATTGGTTAAAAAATGA
GCTGATTTAACAAAAATTTAACGCGAATTAATTCTGTGGAATGTGTGTCAGTTAGGCTCAATTAGTCAGC
AACCATAGTCCCGCCCCTAACTCCGCCCATCCCGCCCCTAACTCCGCCCAGTTCCGCCCATTCTCCGCCC
CATGGCTGACTAATTTTTTTTATTTATGCAGAGGCCGAGGCCGCCTCTGCCTCTGAGCTATTCCAGAAGT
AGTGAGGAGGCTTTTTTGGAGGCCTAGGCTTTTGCAAAAAGCTCCCGGGAGCTTGTATATCCATTTTCGG
AGGTTGGGCTTCGGAATCGTTTTCCGGGACGCCGGCTGGATGATCCTCCAGCGCGGGGATCTCATGCTGG
AGTTCTTCGCCCACCCCAACTTGTTTATTGCAGCTTATAATGGTTACAAATAAAGCAATAGCATCACAAA
TTTCACAAATAAAGCATTTTTTTCACTGCATTCTAGTTGTGGTTTGTCCAAACTCATCAATGTATCTTAT
CATGTCTGTATACCGTCGACCTCTAGCTAGAGCTTGGCGTAATCATGGTCATAGCTGTTTCCTGTGTGAA
ATTGTTATCCGCTCACAATTCCACACAACATACGAGCCGGAAGCATAAAGTGTAAAGCCTGGGGTGCCTA
ATGAGTGAGCTAACTCACATTAATTGCGTTGCGCTCACTGCCCGCTTTCCAGTCGGGAAACCTGTCGTGC
CAGCTGCATTAATGAATCGGCCAACGCGCGGGGAGAGGCGGTTTGCGTATTGGGCGCTCTTCCGCTTCCT
CGCTCACTGACTCGCTGCGCTCGGTCGTTCGGCTGCGGCGAGCGGTATCAGCTCACTCAAAGGCGGTAAT
ACGGTTATCCACAGAATCAGGGGATAACGCAGGAAAGAACATGTGAGCAAAAGGCCAGCAAAAGGCCAGG
AACCGTAAAAAGGCCGCGTTGCTGGCGTTTTTCCATAGGCTCCGCCCCCCTGACGAGCATCACAAAAATC
GACGCTCAAGTCAGAGGTGGCGAAACCCGACAGGACTATAAAGATACCAGGCGTTTCCCCCTGGAAGCTC
CCTCGTGCGCTCTCCTGTTCCGACCCTGCCGCTTACCGGATACCTGTCCGCCTTTCTCCCTTCGGGAAGC
GTGGCGCTTTCTCATAGCTCACGCTGTAGGTATCTCAGTTCGGTGTAGGTCGTTCGCTCCAAGCTGGGCT
GTGTGCACGAACCCCCCGTTCAGCCCGACCGCTGCGCCTTATCCGGTAACTATCGTCTTGAGTCCAACCC
GGTAAGACACGACTTATCGCCACTGGCAGCAGCCACTGGTAACAGGATTAGCAGAGCGAGGTATGTAGGC
GGTGCTACAGAGTTCTTGAAGTGGTGGCCTAACTACGGCTACACTAGAAGAACAGTATTTGGTATCTGCG
CTCTGCTGAAGCCAGTTACCTTCGGAAAAAGAGTTGGTAGCTCTTGATCCGGCAAACAAACCACCGCTGG
TAGCGGTGGTTTTTTTGTTTGCAAGCAGCAGATTACGCGCAGAAAAAAAGGATCTCAAGAAGATCCTTTG
ATCTTTTCTACGGGGTCTGACGCTCAGTGGAACGAAAACTCACGTTAAGGGATTTTGGTCATGAGATTAT
CAAAAAGGATCTTCACCTAGATCCTTTTAAATTAAAAATGAAGTTTTAAATCAATCTAAAGTATATATGA
GTAAACTTGGTCTGACAGTTACCAATGCTTAATCAGTGAGGCACCTATCTCAGCGATCTGTCTATTTCGT
TCATCCATAGTTGCCTGACTCCCCGTCGTGTAGATAACTACGATACGGGAGGGCTTACCATCTGGCCCCA
GTGCTGCAATGATACCGCGAGATCCACGCTCACCGGCTCCAGATTTATCAGCAATAAACCAGCCAGCCGG
AAGGGCCGAGCGCAGAAGTGGTCCTGCAACTTTATCCGCCTCCATCCAGTCTATTAATTGTTGCCGGGAA
GCTAGAGTAAGTAGTTCGCCAGTTAATAGTTTGCGCAACGTTGTTGCCATTGCTACAGGCATCGTGGTGT
CACGCTCGTCGTTTGGTATGGCTTCATTCAGCTCCGGTTCCCAACGATCAAGGCGAGTTACATGATCCCC
CATGTTGTGCAAAAAAGCGGTTAGCTCCTTCGGTCCTCCGATCGTTGTCAGAAGTAAGTTGGCCGCAGTG
TTATCACTCATGGTTATGGCAGCACTGCATAATTCTCTTACTGTCATGCCATCCGTAAGATGCTTTTCTG
TGACTGGTGAGTACTCAACCAAGTCATTCTGAGAATAGTGTATGCGGCGACCGAGTTGCTCTTGCCCGGC
GTCAATACGGGATAATACCGCGCCACATAGCAGAACTTTAAAAGTGCTCATCATTGGAAAACGTTCTTCG
GGGCGAAAACTCTCAAGGATCTTACCGCTGTTGAGATCCAGTTCGATGTAACCCACTCGTGCACCCAACT
GATCTTCAGCATCTTTTACTTTCACCAGCGTTTCTGGGTGAGCAAAAACAGGAAGGCAAAATGCCGCAAA
AAAGGGAATAAGGGCGACACGGAAATGTTGAATACTCATACTCTTCCTTTTTCAATATTATTGAAGCATT
TATCAGGGTTATTGTCTCATGAGCGGATACATATTTGAATGTATTTAGAAAAATAAACAAATAGGGGTTC
CGCGCACATTTCCCCGAAAAGTGCCACCTGACGTC
