>Addgene plasmid #138817 | pPD112 VP16-ZF43(AAAR) | depositor partial sequence | sequence record 268301 | VP16-ZF43(AAAR) gene
ATGGATTATAAGGATCACGATGGCGACTACAAGGACCACGATATTGACTACAAAGACGATGACGATAAAA
TGGCTCCTAAGAAAAAGCGCAAAGTCGGTATCCATGGCGTTCCCGTCGACGGTGGACTGCAGGCCCCACC
AACCGATGTTTCTTTAGGTGATGAGTTACATTTGGACGGTGAGGACGTAGCTATGGCACATGCAGATGCC
TTAGACGATTTTGACTTGGATATGTTAGGAGATGGAGATTCACCAGGACCTGGTTTCACACCACACGATT
CAGCTCCATACGGTGCTTTGGACATGGCCGATTTCGAATTTGAACAGATGTTTACTGATGCCTTGGGTAT
AGACGAATACGGTGGTGGAGCTAGACCCGGGGAGGCCCCCTTCCAGTGTCGCATTTGCATGGCGAACTTT
TCGCGCCAGGACAGGCTTGACAGGCATACCCGTACTCATACCGGTGAAAAACCGTTTCAGTGTCGGATCT
GTATGGCAAATTTCTCCCAGAAGGAGCACTTGGCGGGGCATCTACGTACGCACACCGGCGAGAAGCCATT
CCAATGCCGAATATGCATGCGCAACTTCAGTCGCCGCGACAACCTGAACCGGCACCTAAAAACCCACCTG
AGAGGATCTTAA
